>Addgene plasmid #216572 | DDX3X in pENTR | addgene full sequence | sequence record 426667 | Addgene NGS Result
GCCTGGCAGTTCCCTACTCTCGCGTTAACGCTAGCATGGATGTTTTCCCAGTCACGACGTTGTAAAACGA
CGGCCAGTCTTAAGCTCGGGCCCCAAATAATGATTTTATTTTGACTGATAGTGACCTGTTCGTTGCAACA
AATTGATGAGCAATGCTTTTTTATAATGCCAACTTTGTACAAAAAAGCAGGCTCCGGCACCATGAGTCAT
GTGGCAGTGGAAAATGCGCTCGGGCTGGACCAGCAGTTTGCTGGCCTAGACCTGAACTCTTCAGATAATC
AGAGTGGAGGAAGTACAGCCAGCAAAGGGCGCTATATTCCTCCTCATTTAAGGAACCGAGAAGCTACTAA
AGGTTTCTACGATAAAGACAGTTCAGGGTGGAGTTCTAGCAAAGATAAGGATGCGTATAGCAGTTTTGGA
TCTCGTAGTGATTCAAGAGGGAAGTCTAGCTTCTTCAGTGATCGTGGAAGTGGATCAAGGGGAAGGTTTG
ATGATCGTGGACGGAGTGATTACGATGGCATTGGCAGCCGTGGTGACAGAAGTGGCTTTGGCAAATTTGA
ACGTGGTGGAAACAGTCGCTGGTGTGACAAATCAGATGAAGATGATTGGTCAAAACCACTCCCACCAAGT
GAACGCTTGGAACAGGAACTCTTTTCTGGAGGCAACACTGGGATTAATTTTGAGAAATACGATGACATTC
CAGTTGAGGCAACAGGCAACAACTGTCCTCCACATATTGAAAGTTTCAGTGATGTTGAGATGGGAGAAAT
TATCATGGGAAACATTGAGCTTACTCGTTATACTCGCCCAACTCCAGTGCAAAAGCATGCTATTCCTATT
ATCAAAGAGAAAAGAGACTTGATGGCTTGTGCCCAAACAGGGTCTGGAAAAACTGCAGCATTTCTGTTGC
CCATCTTGAGTCAGATTTATTCAGATGGTCCAGGCGAGGCTTTGAGGGCCATGAAGGAAAATGGAAGGTA
TGGGCGCCGCAAACAATACCCAATCTCCTTGGTATTAGCACCAACGAGAGAGTTGGCAGTACAGATCTAC
GAGGAAGCCAGAAAATTTTCATACCGATCTAGAGTTCGTCCTTGCGTGGTTTATGGTGGTGCCGATATTG
GTCAGCAGATTCGAGACTTGGAACGTGGATGCCATTTGTTAGTAGCCACTCCAGGACGTCTAGTGGATAT
GATGGAAAGAGGAAAGATTGGATTAGACTTTTGCAAATACTTGGTGTTAGATGAAGCTGATCGGATGTTG
GATATGGGGTTTGAGCCTCAGATTCGTAGAATAGTCGAACAAGATACTATGCCTCCAAAGGGTGTCCGCC
ACACTATGATGTTTAGTGCTACTTTTCCTAAGGAAATACAGATGCTGGCTCGTGATTTCTTAGATGAATA
TATCTTCTTGGCTGTAGGAAGAGTTGGCTCTACCTCTGAAAACATCACACAGAAAGTAGTTTGGGTGGAA
GAATCAGACAAACGGTCATTTCTGCTTGACCTCCTAAATGCAACAGGCAAGGATTCACTGACCTTAGTGT
TTGTGGAGACCAAAAAGGGTGCAGATTCTCTGGAGGATTTCTTATACCATGAAGGATACGCATGTACCAG
CATCCATGGAGACCGTTCTCAGAGGGATAGAGAAGAGGCCCTTCACCAGTTCCGCTCAGGAAAAAGCCCA
ATTTTAGTGGCTACAGCAGTAGCAGCAAGAGGACTGGACATTTCAAATGTGAAACATGTTATCAATTTTG
ACTTGCCAAGTGATATTGAAGAATATGTACATCGTATTGGTCGTACGGGACGTGTAGGAAACCTTGGCCT
GGCAACCTCATTCTTTAACGAGAGGAACATAAATATTACTAAGGATTTGTTGGATCTTCTTGTTGAAGCT
AAACAAGAAGTGCCGTCTTGGTTAGAAAACATGGCTTATGAACACCACTACAAGGGTAGCAGTCGTGGAC
GTTCTAAGAGTAGCAGATTTAGTGGAGGGTTTGGTGCCAGAGACTACCGACAAAGTAGCGGTGCCAGCAG
TTCCAGCTTCAGCAGCAGCCGCGCAAGCAGCAGCCGCAGTGGCGGAGGTGGCCACGGTAGCAGCAGAGGA
TTTGGTGGAGGTGGCTATGGAGGCTTTTACAACAGTGATGGATATGGAGGAAATTATAACTCCCAGGGGG
TTGACTGGTGGGGTAACTGATAGACCCAGCTTTCTTGTACAAAGTTGGCATTATAAAAAATAATTGCTCA
TCAATTTGTTGCAACGAACAGGTCACTATCAGTCAAAATAAAATCATTATTTGCCATCCAGCTGATATCC
CCTATAGTGAGTCGTATTACATGGTCATAGCTGTTTCCTGGCAGCTCTGGCCCGTGTCTCAAAATCTCTG
ATGTTACATTGCACAAGATAAAAATATATCATCATGCCTCCTCTAGACCAGCCAGGACAGAAATGCCTCG
ACTTCGCTGCTACCCAAGGTTGCCGGGTGACGCACACCGTGGAAACGGATGAAGGCACGAACCCAGTGGA
CATAAGCCTGTTCGGTTCGTAAGCTGTAATGCAAGTAGCGTATGCGCTCACGCAACTGGTCCAGAACCTT
GACCGAACGCAGCGGTGGTAACGGCGCAGTGGCGGTTTTCATGGCTTGTTATGACTGTTTTTTTGGGGTA
CAGTCTATGCCTCGGGCATCCAAGCAGCAAGCGCGTTACGCCGTGGGTCGATGTTTGATGTTATGGAGCA
GCAACGATGTTACGCAGCAGGGCAGTCGCCCTAAAACAAAGTTAAACATTATGAGGGAAGCGGTGATCGC
CGAAGTATCGACTCAACTATCAGAGGTAGTTGGCGTCATCGAGCGCCATCTCGAACCGACGTTGCTGGCC
GTACATTTGTACGGCTCCGCAGTGGATGGCGGCCTGAAGCCACACAGTGATATTGATTTGCTGGTTACGG
TGACCGTAAGGCTTGATGAAACAACGCGGCGAGCTTTGATCAACGACCTTTTGGAAACTTCGGCTTCCCC
TGGAGAGAGCGAGATTCTCCGCGCTGTAGAAGTCACCATTGTTGTGCACGACGACATCATTCCGTGGCGT
TATCCAGCTAAGCGCGAACTGCAATTTGGAGAATGGCAGCGCAATGACATTCTTGCAGGTATCTTCGAGC
CAGCCACGATCGACATTGATCTGGCTATCTTGCTGACAAAAGCAAGAGAACATAGCGTTGCCTTGGTAGG
TCCAGCGGCGGAGGAACTCTTTGATCCGGTTCCTGAACAGGATCTATTTGAGGCGCTAAATGAAACCTTA
ACGCTATGGAACTCGCCGCCCGACTGGGCTGGCGATGAGCGAAATGTAGTGCTTACGTTGTCCCGCATTT
GGTACAGCGCAGTAACCGGCAAAATCGCGCCGAAGGATGTCGCTGCCGACTGGGCAATGGAGCGCCTGCC
GGCCCAGTATCAGCCCGTCATACTTGAAGCTAGACAGGCTTATCTTGGACAAGAAGAAGATCGCTTGGCC
TCGCGCGCAGATCAGTTGGAAGAATTTGTCCACTACGTGAAAGGCGAGATCACCAAGGTAGTCGGCAAAT
AACCCTCGAGCCACCCATGACCAAAATCCCTTAACGTGAGTTACGCGTCGTTCCACTGAGCGTCAGACCC
CGTAGAAAAGATCAAAGGATCTTCTTGAGATCCTTTTTTTCTGCGCGTAATCTGCTGCTTGCAAACAAAA
AAACCACCGCTACCAGCGGTGGTTTGTTTGCCGGATCAAGAGCTACCAACTCTTTTTCCGAAGGTAACTG
GCTTCAGCAGAGCGCAGATACCAAATACTGTTCTTCTAGTGTAGCCGTAGTTAGGCCACCACTTCAAGAA
CTCTGTAGCACCGCCTACATACCTCGCTCTGCTAATCCTGTTACCAGTGGCTGCTGCCAGTGGCGATAAG
TCGTGTCTTACCGGGTTGGACTCAAGACGATAGTTACCGGATAAGGCGCAGCGGTCGGGCTGAACGGGGG
GTTCGTGCACACAGCCCAGCTTGGAGCGAACGACCTACACCGAACTGAGATACCTACAGCGTGAGCTATG
AGAAAGCGCCACGCTTCCCGAAGGGAGAAAGGCGGACAGGTATCCGGTAAGCGGCAGGGTCGGAACAGGA
GAGCGCACGAGGGAGCTTCCAGGGGGAAACGCCTGGTATCTTTATAGTCCTGTCGGGTTTCGCCACCTCT
GACTTGAGCGTCGATTTTTGTGATGCTCGTCAGGGGGGCGGAGCCTATGGAAAAACGCCAGCAACGCGGC
CTTTTTACGGTTCCTGGCCTTTTGCTGGCCTTTTGCTCACATGTTCTTTCCTGCGTTATCCCCTGATTCT
GTGGATAACCGTATTACCGCCTTTGAGTGAGCTGATACCGCTCGCCGCAGCCGAACGACCGAGCGCAGCG
AGTCAGTGAGCGAGGAAGCGGAAGAGCGCCCAATACGCAAACCGCCTCTCCCCGCGCGTTGGCCGATTCA
TTAATGCAGCTGGCACGACAGGTTTCCCGACTGGAAAGCGGGCAGTGAGCGCAACGCAATTAATACGCGT
ACCGCTAGCCAGGAAGAGTTTGTAGAAACGCAAAAAGGCCATCCGTCAGGATGGCCTTCTGCTTAGTTTG
ATGCCTGGCAGTTTATGGCGGGCGTCCTGCCCGCCACCCTCCGGGCCGTTGCTTCACAACGTTCAAATCC
GCTCCCGGCGGATTTGTCCTACTCAGGAGAGCGTTCACCGACAAACAACAGATAAAACGAAAGGCCCAGT
CTTCCGACTGAGCCTTTCGTTTTATTTGAT
Features (pLannotate 1.2.2; 12 found; start..end, strand, type, name):
     42..78      -  CDS            lacZα (fragment): LacZα fragment of β-galactosidase; lacZ fragment
     94..193     +  protein_bind   attL1: mutant version of attL; recombination site for the Gateway® LR reaction LR Clonase™
    202..2187    +  CDS            DDX3X: DDX3X_HUMAN - Also known as DBX From Homo sapiens (Human).
   2194..2293    -  protein_bind   attL2: mutant version of attL; recombination site for the Gateway® LR reaction LR Clonase™
   2311..2329    -  promoter       T7 promoter: promoter for bacteriophage T7 RNA polymerase
   2519..2542    +  promoter       Pc promoter (fragment): intI1 (promoter lies within the coding sequence); class 1 integron promoter
   2718..2774    +  CDS            GmR (fragment): gentamycin acetyltransferase; aacC1; confers resistance to gentamycin
   2781..3572    +  CDS            SmR: aminoglycoside adenylyltransferase (Murphy, 1985); aadA; confers resistance to spectinomycin and streptomycin
   3665..4253    +  rep_origin     ori: high-copy-number ColE1/pMB1/pBR322/pUC origin of replication
   4436..4528    +  CDS            lacI (fragment): lac repressor; lacI; The lac repressor binds to the lac operator to inhibit transcription in E. coli. This inhibition can be relieved by adding lactose or isopropyl-β-D-thiogalactopyranoside (IPTG).
   4583..4610    -  terminator     rrnB T2 terminator: transcription terminator T2 from the E. coli rrnB gene
   4742..4785    +  terminator     rrnB T1 terminator: Escherichia coli rrnB; transcription terminator T1 from the E. coli rrnB gene
