[The description below was written by a language model from this plasmid's Addgene catalogue record and pLannotate feature annotations shown in this document.]
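Description:
DDX3X in pENTR is a Gateway entry (donor) plasmid built on the pCR8-GW-TOPO backbone and carrying the human DDX3X coding sequence, which encodes a DEAD-box RNA helicase. It is propagated in E. coli from a high-copy ColE1/pUC-type origin and selected with spectinomycin through the aadA (SmR) aminoglycoside adenylyltransferase gene. That gene sits downstream of fragments of a class 1 integron Pc promoter and a gentamicin-resistance gene, which appear to be remnants of the resistance cassette's origin. The sequenced record is about 4.8 kb, consistent with the stated backbone of roughly 2.8 kb plus an insert of about 2 kb that was introduced by Gibson assembly.

The DDX3X open reading frame of about 2 kb lies between attL1 and attL2, the recombination sites used in the Gateway LR reaction, so the gene can be transferred directionally into any attR-containing destination vector. The entry clone has no annotated promoter positioned to express the insert in eukaryotic cells. The only promoter near it is a T7 promoter just outside attL2, oriented back toward the insert. Expression is therefore expected to come from the destination vector chosen. According to the depositor, the insert includes a Kozak sequence designed so that it also reads through as a linker, which keeps the clone compatible with destination vectors that add N-terminal tags. The rrnB T1 and T2 terminators upstream of the attL1 side insulate the cassette from backbone transcription, and the short lacZα and lacI fragments are backbone remnants with no evident function. The plasmid serves as a source clone for generating DDX3X expression constructs by LR recombination.
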