Addgene plasmid #216572: DDX3X in pENTR
Purpose: gateway cloning donor vector containing DDX3X
Depositing lab: Douglas Allan & Christopher Loewen. Depositing organization: University of British Columbia.
Backbone
  Vector backbone: pCR8-GW-TOPO
  Backbone manufacturer: GenScript
  Backbone size w/o insert (bp): 2800
  Vector type: Gateway Entry Plasmid
Growth in bacteria
  Bacterial resistance: Spectinomycin, 50 μg/mL
  Growth temperature: 37°C
  Growth strain: DH5alpha
  Copy number: High Copy
Gene/Insert
  Gene/Insert name: DDX3X
  Species: H. sapiens (human)
  Insert size (bp): 2000
  Entrez Gene: DDX3X (a.k.a. CAP-Rf, DBX, DDX14, DDX3, HLP2, MRX102, MRXSSB)
  Cloning method: Gibson Cloning
  Sequencing primers: 5′ M13 fwd; 3′ M13 rev
Terms and licenses: Academic/Nonprofit Terms; Industry Terms: Not Available to Industry
Depositor comments: insert contains a Kozak sequence that encodes a linker for cloning into N-terminal tagging pDEST vectors
How to cite: DDX3X in pENTR was a gift from Douglas Allan & Christopher Loewen (Addgene plasmid # 216572 ; http://n2t.net/addgene:216572 ; RRID:Addgene_216572)
